Addgene plasmid #226670: pTBL2620 MTK3-TetR
Purpose: MTK3 part containing the coding sequence of TetR
Depositing lab: Chang Liu. Depositing organization: University of California, Irvine. Publication: Open-ended molecular recording of sequential cellular events into DNA. Loveless TB, Carlson CK, Dentzel Helmy CA, Hu VJ, Ross SK, Demelo MC, Murtaza A, Liang G, Ficht M, Singhai A, Pajoh-Casco MJ, Liu CC. Nat Chem Biol. 2025 Apr;21(4):512-521. doi: 10.1038/s41589-024-01764-5. Epub 2024 Nov 14. PubMed 39543397.
Backbone
  Vector backbone: MTK3
  Backbone manufacturer: Hana El-Samad Lab
  Vector type: Synthetic Biology
Growth in bacteria
  Bacterial resistance: Chloramphenicol, 25 μg/mL
  Growth temperature: 37°C
  Growth strain: DH5alpha
  Copy number: High Copy
Gene/Insert
  Gene/Insert name: TetR
  Promoter: none
  Cloning method: Gibson Cloning
  Sequencing primers: 5′ ColE1
Resource information
  A portion of this plasmid was derived from a plasmid made by: Timothy Lu (the TetR sequence was obtained from Addgene plasmid #81253), and Hana El-Samad (Mammalian Toolkit, Kit #1000000180).
Terms and licenses: Academic/Nonprofit Terms; Industry Terms: Not Available to Industry
Depositor comments: Please visit https://doi.org/10.1101/2021.11.05.467507 for bioRxiv preprint.
How to cite: pTBL2620 MTK3-TetR was a gift from Chang Liu (Addgene plasmid # 226670 ; http://n2t.net/addgene:226670 ; RRID:Addgene_226670)
