[The description below was written by a language model from this plasmid's Addgene catalogue record and pLannotate feature annotations shown in this document.]
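Description:
pTBL2620 MTK3-TetR is a small (about 2.3 kb) synthetic-biology part plasmid built in the MTK3 backbone of the Mammalian Toolkit, a hierarchical modular cloning system in which standardized parts are stored in bacterial vectors and later combined into mammalian transcription units. In that scheme, position 3 parts hold coding sequences, and this plasmid stores the open reading frame of TetR. It is a storage and assembly vector for E. coli rather than an expression construct. The record lists no promoter for the insert, and the feature table shows no mammalian regulatory elements, tags or reporters around it.

The annotated sequence contains only the parts needed for propagation plus the payload. A high-copy ColE1/pUC-type origin drives replication. Chloramphenicol selection comes from the cat gene, which is expressed from its native cat promoter and followed by a minimal lambda t0 terminator. The tetR coding sequence, matching the E. coli tetracycline repressor, lies on the opposite strand to the resistance cassette. TetR binds tet operator sites through an N-terminal helix-turn-helix domain and releases them when bound by tetracycline, which makes it a standard component for drug-regulated gene control. The TetR sequence was taken from an earlier deposited plasmid and inserted by Gibson cloning.

The feature table does not annotate the flanking assembly sites expected of a toolkit part, so the overhangs are not documented here. The plasmid is intended as a building block to be joined with promoter and terminator parts into TetR expression cassettes. It was deposited with work on recording sequential cellular events into DNA, although the record does not state TetR's specific role there.
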