Features (pLannotate 1.2.2; 5 found; start..end, strand, type, name):
    274..371     +  promoter       cat promoter: promoter of the E. coli cat gene encoding chloramphenicol acetyltransferase
    372..1028    +  CDS            cat: CAT_ECOLX - Experimental evidence at protein level: Swiss-Prot protein existence level 1. This enzyme is an effector of chloramphenicol resistance in bacteria. From Escherichia coli. This protein is used as a marker in many commonly used cloning vectors, such as pACYC184.
   1102..1136    +  terminator     lambda t0 terminator: minimal transcription terminator from phage lambda (Scholtissek and Grosse, 1987)
   1168..1788    -  CDS            tetR: TETR2_ECOLX - Experimental evidence at protein level: Swiss-Prot protein existence level 1. TetR is the repressor of the tetracycline resistance element; its N-terminal region forms a helix-turn-helix structure and binds DNA. Binding of tetracycline to TetR reduces the repressor affinity for the tetracycline resistance gene (tetA) promoter operator sites. From Escherichia coli.
   1900..190     -  rep_origin     ori (across the origin): high-copy-number ColE1/pMB1/pBR322/pUC origin of replication
>Addgene plasmid #226670 | pTBL2620 MTK3-TetR | addgene full sequence | sequence record 451103 | Addgene NGS Result
AGAGTTCTTGAAGTGGTGGCCTAACTACGGCTACACTAGAAGAACAGTATTTGGTATCTGCGCTCTGCTG
AAGCCAGTTACCTTCGGAAAAAGAGTTGGTAGCTCTTGATCCGGCAAACAAACCACCGCTGGTAGCGGTG
GTTTTTTTGTTTGCAAGCAGCAGATTACGCGCAGAAAAAAAGGATCTCAAGAAGATCCTTTGATCTTTTC
TACGGGGTCTGACGCTCAGTGGAACGAAAACTCACGTTAAGGGATTTTGGTCATGATTGATCGGGCACGT
AAGAGGTTCCAACTTTCACCATAATGAAATAAGATCACTACCGGGCGTATTTTTTGAGTTATCGAGATTT
TCAGGAGCTAAGGAAGCTAAAATGGAGAAAAAAATCACTGGATATACCACCGTTGATATATCCCAATGGC
ATCGTAAAGAACATTTTGAGGCATTTCAGTCAGTTGCTCAATGTACCTATAACCAGACCGTTCAGCTGGA
TATTACGGCCTTTTTAAAGACCGTAAAGAAAAATAAGCACAAGTTTTATCCGGCCTTTATTCACATTCTT
GCCCGCCTGATGAATGCTCATCCGGAATTTCGTATGGCAATGAAAGACGGTGAGCTGGTGATATGGGATA
GTGTTCACCCTTGTTACACCGTTTTCCATGAGCAAACTGAAACGTTTTCATCGCTCTGGAGTGAATACCA
CGACGATTTCCGGCAGTTTCTACACATATATTCGCAAGATGTGGCGTGTTACGGTGAAAACCTGGCCTAT
TTCCCTAAAGGGTTTATTGAGAATATGTTTTTCGTTTCAGCCAATCCCTGGGTGAGTTTCACCAGTTTTG
ATTTAAACGTGGCCAATATGGACAACTTCTTCGCCCCCGTTTTCACCATGGGCAAATATTATACGCAAGG
CGACAAGGTGCTGATGCCGCTGGCGATTCAGGTTCATCATGCCGTTTGTGATGGCTTCCATGTCGGCAGA
ATGCTTAATGAATTACAACAGTACTGCGATGAGTGGCAGGGCGGGGCGTAATTTGATATCGAGCTCGCTT
GGACTCCTGTTGATAGATCCAGTAATGACCTCAGAACTCCATCTGGATTTGTTCAGAACGCTCGGTTGCC
GCCGGGCGTTTTTTATTGGTCTGGTCTCAGGATCCGCTTCCCGTACGACTTCCACTCTCACACTTCAGCT
GCTTCTCCAGGCCGCAGATGATAAGCTCCAAGCCGAACAGGAAGGCCGGCTCGGCACCCTGGTGGTCGAA
CAACTCAATTGCCTGCCGCAAGAGAGGTGGCATAGAGTCGGTGGTAGGGGTTTCCCGTTCCTCCTTAGCC
ACTTGATGCTCCTGGTCCTCCAGCACGCAGCCCAGGGTAAAATGACCCACGGCTGACAGCGCGTAAAGCG
CGTTTTCGAGAGAGAAGCCCTGCTGACACAAAAAGGCCAGTTGATTTTCCAGTGTCTCATACTGCTTTTC
CGTGGGTCTTGTACCCAGATGCACCTTAGCACCGTCCCGATGAGACAGAAGAGCGCATCTAAATGACTTG
GCATTGTTTCGCAGGAAGTCCTGCCAGGATTCCCCTTCAAGGGGGCAAAAGTGTGTATGGTGTCTGTCGA
GCATCTCAATTGCCAGCGCGTCCAGGAGAGCCCTTTTATTCTTGACGTGCCAGTACAGGGTTGGCTGTTC
GACGCCCAGCTTTTGGGCCAGCTTCCTCGTTGTGAGGCCCTCTATGCCTACCTCGTTCAGCAATTCCAGT
GCAGAGTTGATTACTTTAGATTTGTCCAACCGAGACATATGAGACCGACTACGGTTATCCACAGAATCAG
GGGATAACGCAGGAAAGAACATGTGAGCAAAAGGCCAGCAAAAGGCCAGGAACCGTAAAAAGGCCGCGTT
GCTGGCGTTTTTCCATAGGCTCCGCCCCCCTGACGAGCATCACAAAAATCGACGCTCAAGTCAGAGGTGG
CGAAACCCGACAGGACTATAAAGATACCAGGCGTTTCCCCCTGGAAGCTCCCTCGTGCGCTCTCCTGTTC
CGACCCTGCCGCTTACCGGATACCTGTCCGCCTTTCTCCCTTCGGGAAGCGTGGCGCTTTCTCATAGCTC
ACGCTGTAGGTATCTCAGTTCGGTGTAGGTCGTTCGCTCCAAGCTGGGCTGTGTGCACGAACCCCCCGTT
CAGCCCGACCGCTGCGCCTTATCCGGTAACTATCGTCTTGAGTCCAACCCGGTAAGACACGACTTATCGC
CACTGGCAGCAGCCACTGGTAACAGGATTAGCAGAGCGAGGTATGTAGGCGGTGCTAC
